Addgene plasmid #122442: pHR-HP1α-miRFP670-Cry2WT
Purpose: Expresses disordered protein HP1α fused with fluorescent protein miRFP670 and optogenetic protein Cry2WT
Depositing lab: Clifford Brangwynne. Depositing organization: Princeton University. Publication: Liquid Nuclear Condensates Mechanically Sense and Restructure the Genome. Shin Y, Chang YC, Lee DSW, Berry J, Sanders DW, Ronceray P, Wingreen NS, Haataja M, Brangwynne CP. Cell. 2018 Nov 29;175(6):1481-1491.e13. doi: 10.1016/j.cell.2018.10.057. PubMed 30500535.
Backbone
  Vector backbone: pHR
  Backbone size w/o insert (bp): 9000
  Total vector size (bp): 12142
  Vector type: Mammalian Expression, Lentiviral
Growth in bacteria
  Bacterial resistance: Ampicillin, 100 μg/mL
  Growth temperature: 37°C
  Growth strain: NEB Stable
  Copy number: High Copy
Gene/Insert
  Gene/Insert name: HP1 alpha
  Species: H. sapiens (human)
  Insert size (bp): 570
  Entrez Gene: CBX5 (a.k.a. HEL25, HP1, HP1A, HP1alpha)
  Promoter: SFFV
  Tag / fusion protein: miRFP670 (C terminal on insert); Cry2WT (C terminal on insert)
  Cloning method: Ligation Independent Cloning
  Sequencing primers: 5′ n/a; 3′ n/a
Resource information
  A portion of this plasmid was derived from a plasmid made by: HP1 alpha was subcloned from Addgene 17652 (Cheutin et al., Science, 2003). miRFP670 was from Addgene plasmid #79987 (Shcherbakova et al., Nat. Commun., 2016).
Terms and licenses: Academic/Nonprofit Terms; Industry Terms: Not Available to Industry
Depositor comments: Our Cry2WT contains an additional 29 amino acids at the C-terminus of Cry2PHR the same as our previously deposited plasmid Addgene #101223 (Shin et al., Cell, 2017).
How to cite: pHR-HP1α-miRFP670-Cry2WT was a gift from Clifford Brangwynne (Addgene plasmid # 122442 ; http://n2t.net/addgene:122442 ; RRID:Addgene_122442)
