[The description below was written by a language model from this plasmid's Addgene catalogue record and pLannotate feature annotations shown in this document.]
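Description:
pHR-HP1α-miRFP670-Cry2WT is a lentiviral transfer plasmid of about 12.1 kb, built on the pHR backbone for expression in mammalian cells. It is propagated in E. coli through a high-copy ColE1/pUC-type origin with ampicillin selection (AmpR). The record lists a recombination-deficient strain for growth, as is common for LTR-containing vectors. The viral portion carries a truncated HIV-1 5' LTR, the Ψ packaging signal with a gag fragment, the Rev response element, and the cPPT/CTS. A WPRE and a self-inactivating ΔU3 3' LTR lie downstream of the cargo. Together these elements allow the RNA genome to be packaged, exported in a Rev-dependent manner, reverse-transcribed and integrated, with the WPRE boosting transcript expression. The backbone also retains remnants of older vectors, including an SV40 promoter followed by fragmented gpt, small t intron and SV40 poly(A) sequences, plus partial TcR, rop and lacI pieces. The gpt reading frame is annotated only as fragments, and the record describes no mammalian selection marker.

The payload is a single fusion protein driven by the SFFV promoter. Human HP1α (CBX5), a heterochromatin component that binds H3K9-methylated histone tails, sits at the N-terminus. It is followed by the near-infrared, biliverdin-dependent fluorescent protein miRFP670 and then Cry2WT. The annotation recognises the Arabidopsis cryptochrome 2 photolyase homology region, and the depositor notes that Cry2WT extends this Cry2PHR segment by 29 amino acids at the C-terminus. Because Cry2 responds to blue light, the fusion provides an optogenetic handle on HP1α that can be tracked by far-red imaging. This fits the associated work on light-induced nuclear condensates and their mechanical interplay with the genome.
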