Features (pLannotate 1.2.2; 36 found; start..end, strand, type, name):
     53..625     +  CDS            CBX5: CBX5_HUMAN - Also known as HP1A. Experimental evidence at protein level: Swiss-Prot protein existence level 1. Component of heterochromatin that recognizes and binds histone H3 tails methylated at 'Lys-9' (H3K9me), leading to epigenetic repression. In contrast, it is excluded from chromatin when 'Tyr-41' of histone H3 is phosphorylated (H3Y41ph). Can interact with lamin-B receptor (LBR). This interaction can contribute to the association of the heterochromatin with the inner nuclear membrane. Involved in the formation of functional kinetochore through interaction with MIS12 complex proteins. F
    627..663     +  misc_feature   MCS (fragment): multiple cloning site
    677..1621    +  CDS            miRFP670: miRFP670 is a basic (constitutively fluorescent) near ir fluorescent protein published in 2016, derived from Rhodopseudomonas palustris. It has low acid sensitivity. It requires the cofactor biliverdin for fluorescence.
   1634..3127    +  CDS            CRY2PHR: N-terminal photolyase homology region of Arabidopsis thaliana cryptochrome 2 binds to CIB1 upon exposure to blue light (Kennedy et al., 2010)
   3230..3260    +  misc_feature   MCS (fragment): pUC18/19 multiple cloning site
   3261..3279    +  misc_feature   MCS (fragment): pBluescript multiple cloning site
   3279..3867    +  misc_feature   WPRE: woodchuck hepatitis virus posttranscriptional regulatory element
   3868..3890    +  misc_feature   MCS (fragment): pBluescript multiple cloning site
   3907..3975    +  CDS            nef (fragment): NEF_HV1Z2 - Experimental evidence at protein level: Swiss-Prot protein existence level 1. Extracellular Nef protein targets CD4(+) T-lymphocytes for apoptosis by interacting with CXCR4 surface receptors. From Human immunodeficiency virus type 1 group M subtype D (isolate Z2/CDC-Z34) (HIV-1).
   3977..4210    +  LTR            3' LTR (ΔU3): self-inactivating 3' long terminal repeat (LTR) from HIV-1
   4235..4253    -  promoter       SP6 promoter: promoter for bacteriophage SP6 RNA polymerase
   4481..4760    +  CDS            TcR (fragment): tetracycline efflux protein; tet; confers resistance to tetracycline
   4761..4809    -  misc_feature   bom (fragment): basis of mobility region from pBR322
   4911..4946    -  CDS            rop (fragment): Rop protein, which maintains plasmids at low copy number; rop
   5041..5145    +  promoter       AmpR promoter: bla
   5146..6006    +  CDS            AmpR: β-lactamase; bla; confers resistance to ampicillin, carbenicillin, and related antibiotics
   6177..6765    +  rep_origin     ori: high-copy-number ColE1/pMB1/pBR322/pUC origin of replication
   6948..7004    +  CDS            lacI (fragment): lac repressor; lacI; The lac repressor binds to the lac operator to inhibit transcription in E. coli. This inhibition can be relieved by adding lactose or isopropyl-β-D-thiogalactopyranoside (IPTG).
   7011..7340    +  promoter       SV40 promoter: SV40 enhancer and early promoter
   7540..7659    +  CDS            gpt (fragment): XGPT_ECOLI - Also known as gpp, gxu. Experimental evidence at protein level: Swiss-Prot protein existence level 1. Purine salvage pathway enzyme that catalyzes the transfer of the ribosyl-5-phosphate group from 5-phospho-alpha-D-ribose 1- diphosphate (PRPP) to the N9 position of the 6-oxopurines guanine and xanthine to form the corresponding ribonucleotides GMP (guanosine 5'- monophosphate) and XMP (xanthosine 5'-monophosphate), with the release of PPi. To a lesser extent, also acts on hypoxanthine (PubMed:9100006, PubMed:3886014). Does not ribophosphorylate adenine (PubMed:3886014). From Esch
   7659..7994    +  CDS            gpt (fragment): XGPT_ECOLI - Also known as gpp, gxu. Experimental evidence at protein level: Swiss-Prot protein existence level 1. Purine salvage pathway enzyme that catalyzes the transfer of the ribosyl-5-phosphate group from 5-phospho-alpha-D-ribose 1- diphosphate (PRPP) to the N9 position of the 6-oxopurines guanine and xanthine to form the corresponding ribonucleotides GMP (guanosine 5'- monophosphate) and XMP (xanthosine 5'-monophosphate), with the release of PPi. To a lesser extent, also acts on hypoxanthine (PubMed:9100006, PubMed:3886014). Does not ribophosphorylate adenine (PubMed:3886014). From Esch
   8089..8394    +  CDS            frsA (fragment): FRSA_ECOLI - Also known as yafA. Experimental evidence at protein level: Swiss-Prot protein existence level 1. Catalyzes the hydrolysis of esters (PubMed:15808744). Displays esterase activity toward pNP-butyrate (PubMed:15808744). May stimulate mixed-acid fermentation by acting as a fermentation/respiration switch that down-regulates respiration and up- regulates fermentation rates (PubMed:15169777). From Escherichia coli (strain K12).
   8398..8472    +  CDS            small t antigen (fragment): SV40 (simian virus 40) small t antigen
   8474..8539    +  intron         small t intron: SV40 (simian virus 40) small t antigen intron
   8669..8689    +  CDS            SV40 NLS: nuclear localization signal of SV40 (simian virus 40) large T antigen
   9008..9091    +  CDS            large T antigen (fragment): large T antigen from SV40 (simian virus 40)
   9114..9248    +  polyA_signal   SV40 poly(A) signal: SV40 polyadenylation signal
   9415..9744    +  CDS            nef (fragment): NEF_HV1BR - Experimental evidence at protein level: Swiss-Prot protein existence level 1. Extracellular Nef protein targets CD4(+) T-lymphocytes for apoptosis by interacting with CXCR4 surface receptors (PubMed:14990729). From Human immunodeficiency virus type 1 group M subtype B (isolate BRU/LAI) (HIV-1).
   9792..10049   +  LTR            5' LTR (truncated): truncated 5' long terminal repeat (LTR) from HIV-1
  10096..10221   +  misc_feature   HIV-1 Ψ: packaging signal of human immunodeficiency virus type 1
  10205..10543   +  CDS            HIV-1 gag (fragment): gag protein from human immunodeficiency virus 1; gag
  10718..10951   +  misc_feature   RRE: The Rev response element (RRE) of HIV-1 allows for Rev-dependent mRNA export from the nucleus to the cytoplasm.
  11328..11428   +  CDS            Rev (fragment): human immunodeficiency virus 1 (HIV-1) Rev protein; rev; enhances nuclear export of unspliced and incompletely spliced viral mRNAs
  11465..11582   +  misc_feature   cPPT/CTS: central polypurine tract and central termination sequence of HIV-1
  11619..11651   -  misc_feature   MCS (fragment): pBluescript multiple cloning site
  11735..12142   +  promoter       SFFV promoter: spleen focus-forming virus long terminal repeat (LTR) promoter
>Addgene plasmid #122442 | pHR-HP1α-miRFP670-Cry2WT | addgene full sequence | sequence record 237769 | Addgene NGS Result
GGGGATCTGGAGCTCTCGAGAATTCTCACGCGACAGTGGATCCGGAGCTACCATGGGAAAGAAAACCAAG
CGGACAGCTGACAGTTCTTCTTCAGAGGATGAGGAGGAGTATGTCGTGGAGAAGGTGCTAGACAGGCGCG
TGGTTAAGGGACAAGTGGAATATCTACTGAAGTGGAAAGGCTTTTCTGAGGAGCACAATACTTGGGAACC
TGAGAAAAACTTGGATTGCCCTGAGCTAATTTCTGAATTTATGAAAAAGTATAAGAAGATGAAGGAGGGT
GAAAATAATAAACCCAGGGAGAAGTCAGAAAGTAACAAGAGGAAATCCAATTTCTCAAACAGTGCCGATG
ACATCAAATCTAAAAAAAAGAGAGAGCAGAGCAATGATATCGCTCGGGGCTTTGAGAGAGGACTGGAACC
AGAAAAGATCATTGGGGCAACAGATTCCTGTGGTGATTTAATGTTCCTAATGAAATGGAAAGACACAGAT
GAAGCTGACCTGGTTCTTGCAAAAGAAGCTAATGTGAAATGTCCACAAATTGTGATAGCATTTTATGAAG
AGAGACTGACATGGCATGCATATCCTGAGGATGCGGAAAACAAAGAGAAAGAAACAGCAAAGAGCGGAAT
TCTGCAGTCGACGGTACCGCGGGCCCGGGATCCACCGGTCGCCACCATGGTAGCAGGTCATGCCTCTGGC
AGCCCCGCATTCGGGACCGCCTCTCATTCGAATTGCGAACATGAAGAGATCCACCTCGCCGGCTCGATCC
AGCCGCATGGCGCGCTTCTGGTCGTCAGCGAACATGATCATCGCGTCATCCAGGCCAGCGCCAACGCCGC
GGAATTTCTGAATCTCGGAAGCGTACTCGGCGTTCCGCTCGCCGAGATCGACGGCGATCTGTTGATCAAG
ATCCTGCCGCATCTCGATCCCACCGCCGAAGGCATGCCGGTCGCGGTGCGCTGCCGGATCGGCAATCCCT
CTACGGAGTACTGCGGTCTGATGCATCGGCCTCCGGAAGGCGGGCTGATCATCGAACTCGAACGTGCCGG
CCCGTCGATCGATCTGTCAGGCACGCTGGCGCCGGCGCTGGAGCGGATCCGCACGGCGGGTTCACTGCGC
GCGCTGTGCGATGACACCGTGCTGCTGTTTCAGCAGTGCACCGGCTACGACCGGGTGATGGTGTATCGTT
TCGATGAGCAAGGCCACGGCCTGGTATTCTCCGAGTGCCATGTGCCTGGGCTCGAATCCTATTTCGGCAA
CCGCTATCCGTCGTCGACTGTCCCGCAGATGGCGCGGCAGCTGTACGTGCGGCAGCGCGTCCGCGTGCTG
GTCGACGTCACCTATCAGCCGGTGCCGCTGGAGCCGCGGCTGTCGCCGCTGACCGGGCGCGATCTCGACA
TGTCGGGCTGCTTCCTGCGCTCGATGTCGCCGTGCCATCTGCAGTTCCTGAAGGACATGGGCGTGCGCGC
CACCCTGGCGGTGTCGCTGGTGGTCGGCGGCAAGCTGTGGGGCCTGGTTGTCTGTCACCATTATCTGCCG
CGCTTCATCCGTTTCGAGCTGCGGGCGATCTGCAAACGGCTCGCCGAAAGGATCGCGACGCGGATCACCG
CGCTTGAGAGCGCGGCCACGCGTATGAAGATGGACAAAAAGACTATAGTTTGGTTTAGAAGAGACCTAAG
GATTGAGGATAATCCTGCATTAGCAGCAGCTGCTCACGAAGGATCTGTTTTTCCTGTCTTCATTTGGTGT
CCTGAAGAAGAAGGACAGTTTTATCCTGGAAGAGCTTCAAGATGGTGGATGAAACAATCACTTGCTCACT
TATCTCAATCCTTGAAGGCTCTTGGATCTGACCTCACTTTAATCAAAACCCACAACACGATTTCAGCGAT
CTTGGATTGTATCCGCGTTACCGGTGCTACAAAAGTCGTCTTTAACCACCTCTATGATCCTGTTTCGTTA
GTTCGGGACCATACCGTAAAGGAGAAGCTGGTGGAACGTGGGATCTCTGTGCAAAGCTACAATGGAGATC
TATTGTATGAACCGTGGGAGATATACTGCGAAAAGGGCAAACCTTTTACGAGTTTCAATTCTTACTGGAA
GAAATGCTTAGATATGTCGATTGAATCCGTTATGCTTCCTCCTCCTTGGCGGTTGATGCCAATAACTGCA
GCGGCTGAAGCGATTTGGGCGTGTTCGATTGAAGAACTAGGGCTGGAGAATGAGGCCGAGAAACCGAGCA
ATGCGTTGTTAACTAGAGCTTGGTCTCCAGGATGGAGCAATGCTGATAAGTTACTAAATGAGTTCATCGA
GAAGCAGTTGATAGATTATGCAAAGAACAGCAAGAAAGTTGTTGGGAATTCTACTTCACTACTTTCTCCG
TATCTCCATTTCGGGGAAATAAGCGTCAGACACGTTTTCCAGTGTGCCCGGATGAAACAAATTATATGGG
CAAGAGATAAGAACAGTGAAGGAGAAGAAAGTGCAGATCTTTTTCTTAGGGGAATCGGTTTAAGAGAGTA
TTCTCGGTATATATGTTTCAACTTCCCGTTTACTCACGAGCAATCGTTGTTGAGTCATCTTCGGTTTTTC
CCTTGGGATGCTGATGTTGATAAGTTCAAGGCCTGGAGACAAGGCAGGACCGGTTATCCGTTGGTGGATG
CCGGAATGAGAGAGCTTTGGGCTACCGGATGGATGCATAACAGAATAAGAGTGATTGTTTCAAGCTTTGC
TGTGAAGTTTCTTCTCCTTCCATGGAAATGGGGAATGAAGTATTTCTGGGATACACTTTTGGATGCTGAT
TTGGAATGTGACATCCTTGGCTGGCAGTATATCTCTGGGAGTATCCCCGATGGCCACGAGCTTGATCGCT
TGGACAATCCCGCGTTACAAGGCGCCAAATATGACCCAGAAGGTGAGTACATAAGGCAATGGCTTCCCGA
GCTTGCGAGATTGCCAACTGAATGGATCCATCATCCATGGGACGCTCCTTTAACCGTACTCAAAGCTTCT
GGTGTGGAACTCGGAACAAACTATGCGAAACCCATTGTAGACATCGACACAGCTCGTGAGCTACTAGCTA
AAGCTATTTCAAGAACCCGTGAAGCACAGATCATGATCGGAGCAGCAGCCCGGGATCCACCGGTCGCCAC
CGGTTCAGGGAGCGGATCCGGCTCAGGGAGTGCGGCCGCAACTCCCACCTGCAACATGCGTGACTGACTG
AGGCCGCGACTCTAGAGTCGACCTGCAGGCATGCAAGCTTGATATCAAGCTTATCGATAATCAACCTCTG
GATTACAAAATTTGTGAAAGATTGACTGGTATTCTTAACTATGTTGCTCCTTTTACGCTATGTGGATACG
CTGCTTTAATGCCTTTGTATCATGCTATTGCTTCCCGTATGGCTTTCATTTTCTCCTCCTTGTATAAATC
CTGGTTGCTGTCTCTTTATGAGGAGTTGTGGCCCGTTGTCAGGCAACGTGGCGTGGTGTGCACTGTGTTT
GCTGACGCAACCCCCACTGGTTGGGGCATTGCCACCACCTGTCAGCTCCTTTCCGGGACTTTCGCTTTCC
CCCTCCCTATTGCCACGGCGGAACTCATCGCCGCCTGCCTTGCCCGCTGCTGGACAGGGGCTCGGCTGTT
GGGCACTGACAATTCCGTGGTGTTGTCGGGGAAATCATCGTCCTTTCCTTGGCTGCTCGCCTGTGTTGCC
ACCTGGATTCTGCGCGGGACGTCCTTCTGCTACGTCCCTTCGGCCCTCAATCCAGCGGACCTTCCTTCCC
GCGGCCTGCTGCCGGCTCTGCGGCCTCTTCCGCGTCTTCGCCTTCGCCCTCAGACGAGTCGGATCTCCCT
TTGGGCCGCCTCCCCGCATCGATACCGTCGACCTCGAGGGAATTAATTCGAGCTCGGTACCTTTAAGACC
AATGACTTACAAGGCAGCTGTAGATCTTAGCCACTTTTTAAAAGAAAAGGGGGGACTGGAAGGGCTAATT
CACTCCCAACGAAGACAAGATCTGCTTTTTGCTTGTACTGGGTCTCTCTGGTTAGACCAGATCTGAGCCT
GGGAGCTCTCTGGCTAACTAGGGAACCCACTGCTTAAGCCTCAATAAAGCTTGCCTTGAGTGCTTCAAGT
AGTGTGTGCCCGTCTGTTGTGTGACTCTGGTAACTAGAGATCCCTCAGACCCTTTTAGTCAGTGTGGAAA
ATCTCTAGCAGCATCTAGAATTAATTCCGTGTATTCTATAGTGTCACCTAAATCGTATGTGTATGATACA
TAAGGTTATGTATTAATTGTAGCCGCGTTCTAACGACAATATGTACAAGCCTAATTGTGTAGCATCTGGC
TTACTGAAGCAGACCCTATCATCTCTCTCGTAAACTGCCGTCAGAGTCGGTTTGGTTGGACGAACCTTCT
GAGTTTCTGGTAACGCCGTCCCGCACCCGGAAATGGTCAGCGAACCAATCAGCAGGGTCATCGCTAGCCA
GATCCTCTACGCCGGACGCATCGTGGCCGGCATCACCGGCGCCACAGGTGCGGTTGCTGGCGCCTATATC
GCCGACATCACCGATGGGGAAGATCGGGCTCGCCACTTCGGGCTCATGAGCGCTTGTTTCGGCGTGGGTA
TGGTGGCAGGCCCCGTGGCCGGGGGACTGTTGGGCGCCATCTCCTTGCATGCACCATTCCTTGCGGCGGC
GGTGCTCAACGGCCTCAACCTACTACTGGGCTGCTTCCTAATGCAGGAGTCGCATAAGGGAGAGCGTCGA
ATGGTGCACTCTCAGTACAATCTGCTCTGATGCCGCATAGTTAAGCCAGCCCCGACACCCGCCAACACCC
GCTGACGCGCCCTGACGGGCTTGTCTGCTCCCGGCATCCGCTTACAGACAAGCTGTGACCGTCTCCGGGA
GCTGCATGTGTCAGAGGTTTTCACCGTCATCACCGAAACGCGCGAGACGAAAGGGCCTCGTGATACGCCT
ATTTTTATAGGTTAATGTCATGATAATAATGGTTTCTTAGACGTCAGGTGGCACTTTTCGGGGAAATGTG
CGCGGAACCCCTATTTGTTTATTTTTCTAAATACATTCAAATATGTATCCGCTCATGAGACAATAACCCT
GATAAATGCTTCAATAATATTGAAAAAGGAAGAGTATGAGTATTCAACATTTCCGTGTCGCCCTTATTCC
CTTTTTTGCGGCATTTTGCCTTCCTGTTTTTGCTCACCCAGAAACGCTGGTGAAAGTAAAAGATGCTGAA
GATCAGTTGGGTGCACGAGTGGGTTACATCGAACTGGATCTCAACAGCGGTAAGATCCTTGAGAGTTTTC
GCCCCGAAGAACGTTTTCCAATGATGAGCACTTTTAAAGTTCTGCTATGTGGCGCGGTATTATCCCGTAT
TGACGCCGGGCAAGAGCAACTCGGTCGCCGCATACACTATTCTCAGAATGACTTGGTTGAGTACTCACCA
GTCACAGAAAAGCATCTTACGGATGGCATGACAGTAAGAGAATTATGCAGTGCTGCCATAACCATGAGTG
ATAACACTGCGGCCAACTTACTTCTGACAACGATCGGAGGACCGAAGGAGCTAACCGCTTTTTTGCACAA
CATGGGGGATCATGTAACTCGCCTTGATCGTTGGGAACCGGAGCTGAATGAAGCCATACCAAACGACGAG
CGTGACACCACGATGCCTGTAGCAATGGCAACAACGTTGCGCAAACTATTAACTGGCGAACTACTTACTC
TAGCTTCCCGGCAACAATTAATAGACTGGATGGAGGCGGATAAAGTTGCAGGACCACTTCTGCGCTCGGC
CCTTCCGGCTGGCTGGTTTATTGCTGATAAATCTGGAGCCGGTGAGCGTGGGTCTCGCGGTATCATTGCA
GCACTGGGGCCAGATGGTAAGCCCTCCCGTATCGTAGTTATCTACACGACGGGGAGTCAGGCAACTATGG
ATGAACGAAATAGACAGATCGCTGAGATAGGTGCCTCACTGATTAAGCATTGGTAACTGTCAGACCAAGT
TTACTCATATATACTTTAGATTGATTTAAAACTTCATTTTTAATTTAAAAGGATCTAGGTGAAGATCCTT
TTTGATAATCTCATGACCAAAATCCCTTAACGTGAGTTTTCGTTCCACTGAGCGTCAGACCCCGTAGAAA
AGATCAAAGGATCTTCTTGAGATCCTTTTTTTCTGCGCGTAATCTGCTGCTTGCAAACAAAAAAACCACC
GCTACCAGCGGTGGTTTGTTTGCCGGATCAAGAGCTACCAACTCTTTTTCCGAAGGTAACTGGCTTCAGC
AGAGCGCAGATACCAAATACTGTTCTTCTAGTGTAGCCGTAGTTAGGCCACCACTTCAAGAACTCTGTAG
CACCGCCTACATACCTCGCTCTGCTAATCCTGTTACCAGTGGCTGCTGCCAGTGGCGATAAGTCGTGTCT
TACCGGGTTGGACTCAAGACGATAGTTACCGGATAAGGCGCAGCGGTCGGGCTGAACGGGGGGTTCGTGC
ACACAGCCCAGCTTGGAGCGAACGACCTACACCGAACTGAGATACCTACAGCGTGAGCTATGAGAAAGCG
CCACGCTTCCCGAAGGGAGAAAGGCGGACAGGTATCCGGTAAGCGGCAGGGTCGGAACAGGAGAGCGCAC
GAGGGAGCTTCCAGGGGGAAACGCCTGGTATCTTTATAGTCCTGTCGGGTTTCGCCACCTCTGACTTGAG
CGTCGATTTTTGTGATGCTCGTCAGGGGGGCGGAGCCTATGGAAAAACGCCAGCAACGCGGCCTTTTTAC
GGTTCCTGGCCTTTTGCTGGCCTTTTGCTCACATGTTCTTTCCTGCGTTATCCCCTGATTCTGTGGATAA
CCGTATTACCGCCTTTGAGTGAGCTGATACCGCTCGCCGCAGCCGAACGACCGAGCGCAGCGAGTCAGTG
AGCGAGGAAGCGGAAGAGCGCCCAATACGCAAACCGCCTCTCCCCGCGCGTTGGCCGATTCATTAATGCA
GCTGTGGAATGTGTGTCAGTTAGGGTGTGGAAAGTCCCCAGGCTCCCCAGCAGGCAGAAGTATGCAAAGC
ATGCATCTCAATTAGTCAGCAACCAGGTGTGGAAAGTCCCCAGGCTCCCCAGCAGGCAGAAGTATGCAAA
GCATGCATCTCAATTAGTCAGCAACCATAGTCCCGCCCCTAACTCCGCCCATCCCGCCCCTAACTCCGCC
CAGTTCCGCCCATTCTCCGCCCCATGGCTGACTAATTTTTTTTATTTATGCAGAGGCCGAGGCCGCCTCG
GCCTCTGAGCTATTCCAGAAGTAGTGAGGAGGCTTTTTTGGAGGCCTAGGCTTTTGCAAAAAGCTTGGAC
ACAAGACAGGCTTGCGAGATATGTTTGAGAATACCACTTTATCCCGCGTCAGGGAGAGGCAGTGCGTAAA
AAGACGCGGACTCATGTGAAATACTGGTTTTTAGTGCGCCAGATCTCTATAATCTCGCGCAACCTATTTT
CCCCTCGAACACTTTTTAAGCCGTAGATAAACAGGCTGGGACACTTCACATGAGCGAAAAATACATCGTC
ACCTGGGACATGTTGCAGATCCATGCACGTAAACTCGCAAGCCGACTGATGCCTTCTGAACAATGGAAAG
GCATTATTGCCGTAAGCCGTGGCGGTCTGTACCGGGTGCGTTACTGGCGCGTGAACTGGGTATTCGTCAT
GTCGATACCGTTTGTATTTCCAGCTACGATCACGACAACCAGCGCGAGCTTAAAGTGCTGAAACGCGCAG
AAGGCGATGGCGAAGGCTTCATCGTTATTGATGACCTGGTGGATACCGGTGGTACTGCGGTTGCGATTCG
TGAAATGTATCCAAAAGCGCACTTTGTCACCATCTTCGCAAAACCGGCTGGTCGTCCGCTGGTTGATGAC
TATGTTGTTGATATCCCGCAAGATACCTGGATTGAACAGCCGTGGGATATGGGCGTCGTATTCGTCCCGC
CAATCTCCGGTCGCTAATCTTTTCAACGCCTGGCACTGCCGGGCGTTGTTCTTTTTAACTTCAGGCGGGT
TACAATAGTTTCCAGTAAGTATTCTGGAGGCTGCATCCATGACACAGGCAAACCTGAGCGAAACCCTGTT
CAAACCCCGCTTTAAACATCCTGAAACCTCGACGCTAGTCCGCCGCTTTAATCACGGCGCACAACCGCCT
GTGCAGTCGGCCCTTGATGGTAAAACCATCCCTCACTGGTATCGCATGATTAACCGTCTGATGTGGATCT
GGCGCGGCATTGACCCACGCGAAATCCTCGACGTCCAGGCACGTATTGTGATGAGCGATGCCGAACGTAC
CGACGATGATTTATACGATACGGTGATTGGCTACCGTGGCGGCAACTGGATTTATGAGTGGGCCCCGGAT
CTTTGTGAAGGAACCTTACTTCTGTGGTGTGACATAATTGGACAAACTACCTACAGAGATTTAAAGCTCT
AAGGTAAATATAAAATTTTTAAGTGTATAATGTGTTAAACTACTGATTCTAATTGTTTGTGTATTTTAGA
TTCCAACCTATGGAACTGATGAATGGGAGCAGTGGTGGAATGCCTTTAATGAGGAAAACCTGTTTTGCTC
AGAAGAAATGCCATCTAGTGATGATGAGGCTACTGCTGACTCTCAACATTCTACTCCTCCAAAAAAGAAG
AGAAAGGTAGAAGACCCCAAGGACTTTCCTTCAGAATTGCTAAGTTTTTTGAGTCATGCTGTGTTTAGTA
ATAGAACTCTTGCTTGCTTTGCTATTTACACCACAAAGGAAAAAGCTGCACTGCTATACAAGAAAATTAT
GGAAAAATATTCTGTAACCTTTATAAGTAGGCATAACAGTTATAATCATAACATACTGTTTTTTCTTACT
CCACACAGGCATAGAGTGTCTGCTATTAATAACTATGCTCAAAAATTGTGTACCTTTAGCTTTTTAATTT
GTAAAGGGGTTAATAAGGAATATTTGATGTATAGTGCCTTGACTAGAGATCATAATCAGCCATACCACAT
TTGTAGAGGTTTTACTTGCTTTAAAAAACCTCCCACACCTCCCCCTGAACCTGAAACATAAAATGAATGC
AATTGTTGTTGTTAACTTGTTTATTGCAGCTTATAATGGTTACAAATAAAGCAATAGCATCACAAATTTC
ACAAATAAAGCATTTTTTTCACTGCATTCTAGTTGTGGTTTGTCCAAACTCATCAATGTATCTTATCATG
TCTGGATCAACTGGATAACTCAAGCTAACCAAAATCATCCCAAACTTCCCACCCCATACCCTATTACCAC
TGCCAATTACCTGTGGTTTCATTTACTCTAAACCTGTGATTCCTCTGAATTATTTTCATTTTAAAGAAAT
TGTATTTGTTAAATATGTACTACAAACTTAGTAGTTGGAAGGGCTAATTCACTCCCAAAGAAGACAAGAT
ATCCTTGATCTGTGGATCTACCACACACAAGGCTACTTCCCTGATTAGCAGAACTACACACCAGGGCCAG
GGGTCAGATATCCACTGACCTTTGGATGGTGCTACAAGCTAGTACCAGTTGAGCCAGATAAGGTAGAAGA
GGCCAATAAAGGAGAGAACACCAGCTTGTTACACCCTGTGAGCCTGCATGGGATGGATGACCCGGAGAGA
GAAGTGTTAGAGTGGAGGTTTGACAGCCGCCTAGCATTTCATCACGTGGCCCGAGAGCTGCATCCGGAGT
ACTTCAAGAACTGCTGATATCGAGCTTGCTACAAGGGACTTTCCGCTGGGGACTTTCCAGGGAGGCGTGG
CCTGGGCGGGACTGGGGAGTGGCGAGCCCTCAGATCCTGCATATAAGCAGCTGCTTTTTGCCTGTACTGG
GTCTCTCTGGTTAGACCAGATCTGAGCCTGGGAGCTCTCTGGCTAACTAGGGAACCCACTGCTTAAGCCT
CAATAAAGCTTGCCTTGAGTGCTTCAAGTAGTGTGTGCCCGTCTGTTGTGTGACTCTGGTAACTAGAGAT
CCCTCAGACCCTTTTAGTCAGTGTGGAAAATCTCTAGCAGTGGCGCCCGAACAGGGACTTGAAAGCGAAA
GGGAAACCAGAGGAGCTCTCTCGACGCAGGACTCGGCTTGCTGAAGCGCGCACGGCAAGAGGCGAGGGGC
GGCGACTGGTGAGTACGCCAAAAATTTTGACTAGCGGAGGCTAGAAGGAGAGAGATGGGTGCGAGAGCGT
CAGTATTAAGCGGGGGAGAATTAGATCGCGATGGGAAAAAATTCGGTTAAGGCCAGGGGGAAAGAAAAAA
TATAAATTAAAACATATAGTATGGGCAAGCAGGGAGCTAGAACGATTCGCAGTTAATCCTGGCCTGTTAG
AAACATCAGAAGGCTGTAGACAAATACTGGGACAGCTACAACCATCCCTTCAGACAGGATCAGAAGAACT
TAGATCATTATATAATACAGTAGCAACCCTCTATTGTGTGCATCAAAGGATAGAGATAAAAGACACCAAG
GAAGCTTTAGACAAGATAGAGGAAGAGCAAAACAAAAGTAAGACCACCGCACAGCAAGCGGCCGGCCGCT
GATCTTCAGACCTGGAGGAGGAGATATGAGGGACAATTGGAGAAGTGAATTATATAAATATAAAGTAGTA
AAAATTGAACCATTAGGAGTAGCACCCACCAAGGCAAAGAGAAGAGTGGTGCAGAGAGAAAAAAGAGCAG
TGGGAATAGGAGCTTTGTTCCTTGGGTTCTTGGGAGCAGCAGGAAGCACTATGGGCGCAGCGTCAATGAC
GCTGACGGTACAGGCCAGACAATTATTGTCTGGTATAGTGCAGCAGCAGAACAATTTGCTGAGGGCTATT
GAGGCGCAACAGCATCTGTTGCAACTCACAGTCTGGGGCATCAAGCAGCTCCAGGCAAGAATCCTGGCTG
TGGAAAGATACCTAAAGGATCAACAGCTCCTGGGGATTTGGGGTTGCTCTGGAAAACTCATTTGCACCAC
TGCTGTGCCTTGGAATGCTAGTTGGAGTAATAAATCTCTGGAACAGATTTGGAATCACACGACCTGGATG
GAGTGGGACAGAGAAATTAACAATTACACAAGCTTAATACACTCCTTAATTGAAGAATCGCAAAACCAGC
AAGAAAAGAATGAACAAGAATTATTGGAATTAGATAAATGGGCAAGTTTGTGGAATTGGTTTAACATAAC
AAATTGGCTGTGGTATATAAAATTATTCATAATGATAGTAGGAGGCTTGGTAGGTTTAAGAATAGTTTTT
GCTGTACTTTCTATAGTGAATAGAGTTAGGCAGGGATATTCACCATTATCGTTTCAGACCCACCTCCCAA
CCCCGAGGGGACCCGACAGGCCCGAAGGAATAGAAGAAGAAGGTGGAGAGAGAGACAGAGACAGATCCAT
TCGATTAGTGAACGGATCTCGACGGTATCGCCAAATGGCAGTATTCATCCACAATTTTAAAAGAAAAGGG
GGGATTGGGGGGTACAGTGCAGGGGAAAGAATAGTAGACATAATAGCAACAGACATACAAACTAAAGAAT
TACAAAAACAAATTACAAAAATTCAAAATTTTCGGGTTTATTACAGGGACAGCAGAGATCCAGTTTGGAT
CGATAAGCTTGATATCGAATTCCTGCAGCCCCGATAAAATAAAAGATTTTATTTAGTCTCCAGAAAAAGG
GGGGAATGAAAGACCCCACCTGTAGGTTTGGCAAGCTAGCTGCAGTAACGCCATTTTGCAAGGCATGGAA
AAATACCAAACCAAGAATAGAGAAGTTCAGATCAAGGGCGGGTACATGAAAATAGCTAACGTTGGGCCAA
ACAGGATATCTGCGGTGAGCAGTTTCGGCCCCGGCCCGGGGCCAAGAACAGATGGTCACCGCAGTTTCGG
CCCCGGCCCGAGGCCAAGAACAGATGGTCCCCAGATATGGCCCAACCCTCAGCAGTTTCTTAAGACCCAT
CAGATGTTTCCAGGCTCCCCCAAGGACCTGAAATGACCCTGCGCCTTATTTGAATTAACCAATCAGCCTG
CTTCTCGCTTCTGTTCGCGCGCTTCTGCTTCCCGAGCTCTATAAAAGAGCTCACAACCCCTCACTCGGCG
CGCCAGTCCTCCGACAGACTGAGTCGCCCGGG
